Addgene plasmid #235257: EF1a-tagBFP-bGH
Purpose: tagBFP expression to serve as a "filler" plasmid for transfections
Depositing lab: Kate Galloway. Depositing organization: Massachusetts Institute of Technology. Publication: Model-guided design of microRNA-based gene circuits supports precise dosage of transgenic cargoes into diverse primary cells. Love KS, Johnstone CP, Peterman EL, Gaglione S, Birnbaum ME, Galloway KE. Cell Syst. 2025 Apr 22:101269. doi: 10.1016/j.cels.2025.101269. PubMed 40300600.
Backbone
  Vector backbone: pShip
  Backbone manufacturer: Galloway lab
  Backbone size w/o insert (bp): 2046
  Vector type: Mammalian Expression, Synthetic Biology
Growth in bacteria
  Bacterial resistance: Kanamycin, 50 μg/mL
  Growth temperature: 30°C
  Growth strain: NEB Stable
  Copy number: High Copy
Gene/Insert
  Gene/Insert name: tagBFP
  Species: Entacmaea quadricolor
  Insert size (bp): 702
  Mutation: Silent mutations to remove BsaI sites in tagBFP
  Promoter: EF1a (human EF1a)
  Cloning method: Golden Gate
  Sequencing primers: 5′ gcgtttctacaaactcttcc; 3′ ATTL2 (CATCAGAGATTTTGAGACAC)
Resource information
  A portion of this plasmid was derived from a plasmid made by: Addgene #70224
Terms and licenses: Academic/Nonprofit Terms; Industry Terms: Not Available to Industry
Depositor comments: Alt name: pKG2898 ; Please visit https://doi.org/10.1101/2024.06.25.600629 for bioRxiv preprint.
How to cite: EF1a-tagBFP-bGH was a gift from Kate Galloway (Addgene plasmid # 235257 ; http://n2t.net/addgene:235257 ; RRID:Addgene_235257)
