[The description below was written by a language model from this plasmid's Addgene catalogue record and pLannotate feature annotations shown in this document.]
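Description:
EF1a-tagBFP-bGH is a small (about 4.2 kb) mammalian expression plasmid built by Golden Gate assembly in the pShip backbone, a compact roughly 2 kb vector. It is propagated in E. coli through a high-copy ColE1/pUC-type origin and selected with kanamycin via the aph(3')-Ia aminoglycoside phosphotransferase gene. The rrnB T1 and T2 bacterial transcription terminators lie between the origin and the mammalian cassette, where they likely help insulate the insert from read-through transcription originating in the backbone.

The payload is a single constitutive transcription unit. The human EF1a promoter is annotated as the core promoter followed by portions of EF-1α intron A, the intron that normally sits upstream of the start codon and contributes to strong, broadly active expression in mammalian cells. It drives TagBFP, a monomeric, rapidly maturing blue fluorescent protein derived from the sea anemone Entacmaea quadricolor. The coding sequence carries silent mutations that remove internal BsaI sites, making it compatible with BsaI-based Golden Gate cloning without changing the protein. A bovine growth hormone polyadenylation signal terminates the transcript. No tags, fusion partners, viral elements or recombinase sites are annotated, and no dedicated mammalian selection cassette is present.

According to the record, the plasmid serves as a "filler" in transfections. In this role it presumably makes up the total DNA amount when the dose of other plasmids is varied, while giving a blue fluorescent readout of delivery. It was deposited with work on microRNA-based gene circuits for controlling transgene dosage, and part of it derives from an earlier deposited plasmid.
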