Features (pLannotate 1.2.2; 9 found; start..end, strand, type, name):
    122..931     +  CDS            KanR: aminoglycoside phosphotransferase; aph(3')-Ia; confers resistance to kanamycin in bacteria or G418 (Geneticin®) in eukaryotes
   1021..1609    +  rep_origin     ori: high-copy-number ColE1/pMB1/pBR322/pUC origin of replication
   1777..1820    -  terminator     rrnB T1 terminator: Escherichia coli rrnB; transcription terminator T1 from the E. coli rrnB gene
   1952..1979    +  terminator     rrnB T2 terminator: transcription terminator T2 from the E. coli rrnB gene
   2065..2276    +  promoter       EF-1α core promoter: core promoter for human elongation factor EF-1α
   2277..2390    +  intron         EF-1α intron A (fragment): intron upstream of the start codon of human EF-1α
   3016..3219    +  intron         EF-1α intron A: truncated intron upstream of the start codon of human EF-1α
   3241..3939    +  CDS            TagBFP: TagBFP is a basic (constitutively fluorescent) blue fluorescent protein published in 2008, derived from Entacmaea quadricolor. It is reported to be a very rapidly-maturing monomer with very low acid sensitivity.
   3954..4178    +  polyA_signal   bGH poly(A) signal: bovine growth hormone polyadenylation signal
>Addgene plasmid #235257 | EF1a-tagBFP-bGH | addgene full sequence | sequence record 472786 | Addgene NGS Result
CGCTCGCTGACTGCAGGTGCCCGTGTCTCAAAATCTCTGATGTTACATTGCACAAGATAAAAATATATCA
TCATGAACAATAAAACTGTCTGCTTACATAAACAGTAATACAAGGGGTGTTATGAGCCATATTCAACGGG
AAACGTCGAGGCCGCGATTAAATTCCAACATGGATGCTGATTTATATGGGTATAAATGGGCTCGCGATAA
TGTCGGGCAATCAGGTGCGACAATCTATCGCTTGTATGGGAAGCCCGATGCGCCAGAGTTGTTTCTGAAA
CATGGCAAAGGTAGCGTTGCCAATGATGTTACAGATGAGATGGTCAGACTAAACTGGCTGACGGAATTTA
TGCCTCTTCCGACCATCAAGCATTTTATCCGTACTCCTGGTGATGCATGGTTACTCACCACTGCGATCCC
CGGAAAAACAGCATTCCAGGTATTAGAAGAATATCCTGATTCAGGTGAAAATATTGTTGATGCGCTGGCA
GTGTTCCTGCGCCGGTTGCATTCGATTCCTGTTTGTAATTGTCCTTTTAACAGCGATCGCGTATTTCGTC
TAGCTCAGGCGCAATCACGAATGAATAACGGTTTGGTTGATGCGAGTGATTTTGATGACGAGCGTAATGG
CTGGCCTGTTGAACAAGTCTGGAAAGAAATGCATAAACTTTTGCCATTCTCACCGGATTCAGTCGTCACT
CATGGTGATTTCTCACTTGATAACCTTATTTTTGACGAGGGGAAATTAATAGGTTGTATTGATGTTGGAC
GAGTCGGAATCGCAGACCGATACCAGGATCTTGCCATCCTATGGAACTGCCTCGGTGAGTTTTCTCCTTC
ATTACAGAAACGGCTTTTTCAAAAATATGGTATTGATAATCCTGATATGAATAAATTGCAGTTTCATTTG
ATGCTCGATGAGTTTTTCTAATCAGAATTGGTTAATTGGTTGTAACATTATTCAGATTGGGCCCCGTTCC
ACTGAGCGTCAGACCCCGTAGAAAAGATCAAAGGATCTTCTTGAGATCCTTTTTTTCTGCGCGTAATCTG
CTGCTTGCAAACAAAAAAACCACCGCTACCAGCGGTGGTTTGTTTGCCGGATCAAGAGCTACCAACTCTT
TTTCCGAAGGTAACTGGCTTCAGCAGAGCGCAGATACCAAATACTGTTCTTCTAGTGTAGCCGTAGTTAG
GCCACCACTTCAAGAACTCTGTAGCACCGCCTACATACCTCGCTCTGCTAATCCTGTTACCAGTGGCTGC
TGCCAGTGGCGATAAGTCGTGTCTTACCGGGTTGGACTCAAGACGATAGTTACCGGATAAGGCGCAGCGG
TCGGGCTGAACGGGGGGTTCGTGCACACAGCCCAGCTTGGAGCGAACGACCTACACCGAACTGAGATACC
TACAGCGTGAGCTATGAGAAAGCGCCACGCTTCCCGAAGGGAGAAAGGCGGACAGGTATCCGGTAAGCGG
CAGGGTCGGAACAGGAGAGCGCACGAGGGAGCTTCCAGGGGGAAACGCCTGGTATCTTTATAGTCCTGTC
GGGTTTCGCCACCTCTGACTTGAGCGTCGATTTTTGTGATGCTCGTCAGGGGGGCGGAGCCTATGGAAAA
ACGCCAGCAACGCGGCCTTTTTACGGTTCCTGGCCTTTTGCTGGCCTTTTGCTCACATGTTCTTTCCTGC
GTTATCCCCTGATTCTGTGGATAACCGTATTACCGCTAGCATGGATCTCGGGGACGTCTAACTACTAAGC
GAGAGTAGGGAACTGCCAGGCATCAAATAAAACGAAAGGCTCAGTCGGAAGACTGGGCCTTTCGTTTTAT
CTGTTGTTTGTCGGTGAACGCTCTCCTGAGTAGGACAAATCCGCCGGGAGCGGATTTGAACGTTGTGAAG
CAACGGCCCGGAGGGTGGCGGGCAGGACGCCCGCCATAAACTGCCAGGCATCAAACTAAGCAGAAGGCCA
TCCTGACGGATGGCCTTTTTGCGTTTCTACAAACTCTTCCTGTTAGTTAGTTACTTAAGCTCGGGCCCAC
CTGCAGTCTACTTACTGCTCCGGTGCCCGTCAGTGGGCAGAGCGCACATCGCCCACAGTCCCCGAGAAGT
TGGGGGGAGGGGTCGGCAATTGAACCGGTGCCTAGAGAAGGTGGCGCGGGGTAAACTGGGAAAGTGATGT
CGTGTACTGGCTCCGCCTTTTTCCCGAGGGTGGGGGAGAACCGTATATAAGTGCAGTAGTCGCCGTGAAC
GTTCTTTTTCGCAACGGGTTTGCCGCCAGAACACAGGTAAGTGCCGTGTGTGGTTCCCGCGGGCCTGGCC
TCTTTACGGGTTATGGCCCTTGCGTGCCTTGAATTACTTCCACGCCCCTGGCTGCAGTACGTGATTCTTG
ATCCCGAGCTTCGGGTTGGAAGTGGGTGGGAGAGTTCGAGGCCTTGCGCTTAAGGAGCCCCTTCGCCTCG
TGCTTGAGTTGAGGCCTGGCTTGGGCGCTGGGGCCGCCGCGTGCGAATCTGGTGGCACCTTCGCGCCTGT
CTCGCTGCTTTCGATAAGTCTCTAGCCATTTAAAATTTTTGATGACCTGCTGCGACGCTTTTTTTCTGGC
AAGATAGTCTTGTAAATGCGGGCCAAGATCTGCACACTGGTATTTCGGTTTTTGGGGCCGCGGGCGGCGA
CGGGGCCCGTGCGTCCCAGCGCACATGTTCGGCGAGGCGGGGCCTGCGAGCGCGGCCACCGAGAATCGGA
CGGGGGTAGTCTCAAGCTGGCCGGCCTGCTCTGGTGCCTGGCCTCGCGCCGCCGTGTATCGCCCCGCCCT
GGGCGGCAAGGCTGGCCCGGTCGGCACCAGTTGCGTGAGCGGAAAGATGGCCGCTTCCCGGCCCTGCTGC
AGGGAGCTCAAAATGGAGGACGCGGCGCTCGGGAGAGCGGGCGGGTGAGTCACCCACACAAAGGAAAAGG
GCCTTTCCGTCCTCAGCCGTCGCTTCATGTGACTCCACGGAGTACCGGGCGCCGTCCAGGCACCTCGATT
AGTTCTCGAGCTTTTGGAGTACGTCGTCTTTAGGTTGGGGGGAGGGGTTTTATGCGATGGAGTTTCCCCA
CACTGAGTGGGTGGAGACTGAAGTTAGGCCAGCTTGGCACTTGATGTAATTCTCCTTGGAATTTGCCCTT
TTTGAGTTTGGATCTTGGTTCATTCTCAAGCCTCAGACAGTGGTTCAAAGTTTTTTTCTTCCATTTCAGG
TGTCGTGAGAATGAGCCACCATGAGCGAGCTGATTAAGGAGAACATGCACATGAAGCTGTACATGGAGGG
CACCGTGGACAACCATCACTTCAAGTGCACATCCGAGGGCGAAGGCAAGCCCTACGAGGGCACCCAGACC
ATGAGAATCAAGGTGGTCGAGGGCGGCCCTCTCCCCTTCGCCTTCGACATCCTGGCTACTAGCTTCCTCT
ACGGCAGCAAGACCTTCATCAACCACACCCAGGGCATCCCCGACTTCTTCAAGCAGTCCTTCCCTGAGGG
CTTCACATGGGAGAGAGTCACCACATACGAAGACGGGGGCGTGCTGACCGCTACCCAGGACACCAGCCTC
CAGGACGGCTGCCTCATCTACAACGTCAAGATCAGAGGGGTGAACTTCACATCCAACGGCCCTGTGATGC
AGAAGAAAACACTCGGCTGGGAGGCCTTCACCGAGACGCTGTACCCCGCTGACGGCGGCCTGGAAGGCAG
AAACGACATGGCCCTGAAGCTCGTGGGCGGGAGCCATCTGATCGCAAACATCAAGACCACATATAGATCC
AAGAAACCCGCTAAGAACCTCAAGATGCCTGGCGTCTACTATGTGGACTACAGACTGGAAAGAATCAAGG
AGGCCAACAACGAAACGTACGTCGAGCAGCACGAGGTGGCAGTGGCCAGATACTGCGACCTCCCTAGCAA
ACTGGGGCACAAGCTTAATTAACAACGTTGCACCTGTGCCTTCTAGTTGCCAGCCATCTGTTGTTTGCCC
CTCCCCCGTGCCTTCCTTGACCCTGGAAGGTGCCACTCCCACTGTCCTTTCCTAATAAAATGAGGAAATT
GCATCGCATTGTCTGAGTAGGTGTCATTCTATTCTGGGGGGTGGGGTGGGGCAGGACAGCAAGGGGGAGG
ATTGGGAAGACAATAGCAGGCATGCTGGGGATGCGGTGGGCTCTATGG
