>Addgene plasmid #235257 | EF1a-tagBFP-bGH | depositor partial sequence | sequence record 463137 | tagBFP
ATGAGCGAGCTGATTAAGGAGAACATGCACATGAAGCTGTACATGGAGGGCACCGTGGACAACCATCACT
TCAAGTGCACATCCGAGGGCGAAGGCAAGCCCTACGAGGGCACCCAGACCATGAGAATCAAGGTGGTCGA
GGGCGGCCCTCTCCCCTTCGCCTTCGACATCCTGGCTACTAGCTTCCTCTACGGCAGCAAGACCTTCATC
AACCACACCCAGGGCATCCCCGACTTCTTCAAGCAGTCCTTCCCTGAGGGCTTCACATGGGAGAGAGTCA
CCACATACGAAGACGGGGGCGTGCTGACCGCTACCCAGGACACCAGCCTCCAGGACGGCTGCCTCATCTA
CAACGTCAAGATCAGAGGGGTGAACTTCACATCCAACGGCCCTGTGATGCAGAAGAAAACACTCGGCTGG
GAGGCCTTCACCGAGACGCTGTACCCCGCTGACGGCGGCCTGGAAGGCAGAAACGACATGGCCCTGAAGC
TCGTGGGCGGGAGCCATCTGATCGCAAACATCAAGACCACATATAGATCCAAGAAACCCGCTAAGAACCT
CAAGATGCCTGGCGTCTACTATGTGGACTACAGACTGGAAAGAATCAAGGAGGCCAACAACGAAACGTAC
GTCGAGCAGCACGAGGTGGCAGTGGCCAGATACTGCGACCTCCCTAGCAAACTGGGGCACAAGCTTAATT
AA
